>Addgene plasmid #146071 | pAc5.1B-lambdaN-HA-DmTral-LSm-R21EE23KR42EF44A-V5His6_C | addgene full sequence | sequence record 333969 | Addgene NGS Result
ATGACATTAACCTATAAAAATAGGCGTATCACGAGGCCCTTTCGTCTTCAAGAATTAATTCTATATTCTA
AAAACACAAATGATACTTCTAAAAAAAAATCATGAATGGCATCAACTCTGAATCAAATCTTTGCAGATGC
ACCTACTTCTCATTTCCACTGTCACATCATTTTTCCAGATCTCGCTGCCTGTTATGTGGCCCACAAACCA
AGACACGTTTTATGGCCATTAAAGCTGGCTGATCGTCGCCAAACACCAAATACATAATGAATATGTACAC
ATTCGAGAAAGAAGCGATCAAAGAAGCGTCTTCGGGCGGAGTAGGAGAATGCGGAGGAGAAGGAGAACGA
GCTGATCTAGTATCTCTCCACAATCCAATGCCAACTGACCAACTGGCCATATTCGGAGCAATTTGAAGCC
AATTTCCATCGCCTGGCGATCGCTCCATTCTTGGCTATATGTTTTTCACCGTTACCCGGGGCCATTTTCA
AAGACTCGTCGGCAAGATAAGATTGTGTCACTCGCTGTCTCTCTTCATTTGTCGAAGAATGCTGAGGAAT
TTCGCGATGACGTCGGCGAGTATTTTGAAGAATGAGAATAATTTGTATTTATACGAAAATCAGTTAGTGG
AATTTTCTACAAAAACATGTTATCTATAGATAATTTTGTTGCAAAATATGTTGACTATGACAAAGATTGT
ATGTATATACCTTTAATGTATTCTCATTTTCTTATGTATTTATAATGGCAATGATGATACTGATGATATT
TTAAGATGATGCCAGACCAAAAGGCTTGAATTTCTGCGTCTTTTGCCGAACGCAGTGCATGTGCAATTGT
TGTTTTTTGGAATATTCAATTTTCGGACTGTCCGCTTTGATTTCAGTTTCTTGGCTTATTCAAAAAGCAA
AGTAAAGCCAAAAAAGCGAGATGGCAATACCAAATGCGGCAAAACGGTAGTGGAAGGAAAGGGGTGCGGG
GCAGCGGAAGGAAGGGTGGGGCGGGGCGTGGCGGGGTCTGTGGCTGGGCGCGACGTCACCGACGTTGGAG
CCACTCCTTTGACCATGTGTGCGTGTGTGTATTATTCGTGTCTCGCCACTCGCCGGTTGTTTTTTTCTTT
TTATGCTGCGCTCTCTCTAGCGCCATCTCGCTTACGCATGCTCAACGCACCGCATGTTGCCGTTTCCTTT
TATGCGTCATTTTGGCTCGAAATAGGCAATTATTTAAACAAAGATTAGTCAACGAAAACGCTAAAATAAA
TAAGTCTACAATATGGTTACTTATTGCCATGTGTGTGCAGCCAACGATAGCAACAAAAGCAACAACACAG
GTGGCTTTCCCTCTTTCACTTTTTGTTTGCAAGCCGCGTGCGAGCAAGACGGCACGACCGGCAAACGCAA
TTACGCTGACAAAGAGCAGACGAAGTTTTGGCGAAAAACATCAAGGCGCCTGATACGAATGCATTTGCAA
TAACAATTGCGATATTTAATATTGTTTATGAAGCTGTTTGACTTCAAAACACACAAAAAAAAAAATAAAA
CAAATTATTTGAAAGAGAATTAGGAATCGGACGCTTATCGTTAGGGTAACAACAAGAAATGCTTACTGAG
TCACAGCCTCTGGAAAACTGCCGCAAGCCAGAGAGAGAGAGAAAAAGAGGGAGAGCAGCTTAGACCGCAT
GTGCTTGTGTGTGAGGCGTCTCTCTCTTCGTCTCTGTTGCGCAAACGCATAGACTGCACTGAAAAAATCG
ATTACCTATTTTTTATGAATGAATATTTGCACTATTACTATTCAAAACTATTAAGATAGCAATCACATTC
AATAGCCAAATACTATACCACCTGAGCGATGCAACGAAATGATCAATTTGAGCAAAAATGCTGCATATTT
AGGACGGCATCATTATAGAAATGCTTCTTGCTGTGTACTTTTCTCTCGTCTGGCAGCTGTTTCGCCGTTA
TTGTTAAAACCGGCTTAAGTTAGGTGTGTTTTCTACGACTAGTGAATGCCCTACTAGAAGATGTGTGTTG
CACAAAATGTCCCTGGAATAACCAATTTGAAGTGCAGATAGCAGTAAACGTAAGCTAATATGAATATTAT
TTAACTGTAATGTTTTAATATCGCTGGACATTACTAATAAACCCACTATAAACACATGTACATATGTATG
TTTTGGCATACAATGAGTAGTTGGGGAAAAAATGTGTAAAAGCACCGTGACCATCACAGCATAAAGATAA
CCAGCTGAAGTATCGAATATGAGTAACCCCCAAATTGAATCACATGCCGCAACTGATAGGACCCATGGAA
GTACACTCTTCATGGCGATATACAAGACACACACAAGCACGAACACCCAGTTGCGGAGGAAATTCTCCGT
AAATGAAAACCCAATCGGCGAACAATTCATACCCATATATGGTAAAAGTTTTGAACGCGACTTGAGAGCG
GAGAGCATTGCGGCTGATAAGGTTTTAGCGCTAAGCGGGCTTTATAAAACGGGCTGCGGGACCAGTTTTC
ATATCACTACCGTTTGAGTTCTTGTGCTGTGTGGATACTCCTCCCGACACAAAGCCGCTCCATCAGCCAG
CAGTCGTCTAATCCAGAGACCCCGGATCGGGGTACCAACATGGACGCACAAACACGACGACGTGAGCGTC
GCGCTGAGAAACAAGCTCAATGGAAAGCTGCAAACGGTGGATCTCCTCCACATATGGCTTACCCATACGA
TGTTCCAGATTACGCTCCTCCAAGCTTGAATTCTATGAGCGGGGGATTACCGGAGTTGGGCTCCAAAATC
AGCCTCATTTCCAAGGCGGACATTGAGTACAAGGGCCGCCTGTACACGGTGGATCCGCAGGAGTGCACCA
TTGCGCTCTCGAGTGTGGAGTCCGCGGGTACAGAAGATCGGGACACCCAGTTCCAGATAGCGCCGCAATC
GCAGATCTACGACTACATCCTCTTCCGTGGCTCGGACATCAAGGACATTCGCGTTGTCAACAACCACACG
CTGCCGCACCACAATGACCCGGCGATCATGCAGGCGCAGCTCGGCGGCCGCTCGAGTCTAGAGGGCCCGC
GGTTCGAAGGTAAGCCTATCCCTAACCCTCTCCTCGGTCTCGATTCTACGCGTACCGGTCATCATCACCA
TCACCATTGAGTTTAAACCCGCTGATCAGCCTCGACTGTGCCTTCTAAGGCCTGAGCTCGCTGATCAGCC
TCGATCGAGGATCCAGACATGATAAGATACATTGATGAGTTTGGACAAACCACAACTAGAATGCAGTGAA
AAAAATGCTTTATTTGTGAAATTTGTGATGCTATTGCTTTATTTGTAACCATTATAAGCTGCAATAAACA
AGTTAACAACAACAATTGCATTCATTTTATGTTTCAGGTTCAGGGGGAGGTGTGGGAGGTTTTTTAAAGC
AAGTAAAACCTCTACAAATGTGGTATGGCTGATTATGATCAGTCGACCGATGCCCTTGAGAGCCTTCAAC
CCAGTCAGCTCCTTCCGGTGGGCGCGGGGCATGACTATCGTCGCCGCACTTATGACTGTCTTCTTTATCA
TGCAACTCGTAGGACAGGTGCCGGCAGCGCTCTGGGTCATTTTCGGCGAGGACCGCTTTCGCTGGAGCGC
GACGATGATCGGCCTGTCGCTTGCGGTATTCGGAATCTTGCACGCCCTCGCTCAAGCCTTCGTCACTGGT
CCCGCCACCAAACGTTTCGGCGAGAAGCAGGCCATTATCGCCGGCATGGCGGCCGACGCGCTGGGCTACG
TCTTGCTGGCGTTCGCGACGCGAGGCTGGATGGCCTTCCCCATTATGATTCTTCTCGCTTCCGGCGGCAT
CGGGATGCCCGCGTTGCAGGCCATGCTGTCCAGGCAGGTAGATGACGACCATCAGGGACAGCTTCAAGGC
CAGCAAAAGGCCAGGAACCGTAAAAAGGCCGCGTTGCTGGCGTTTTTCCATAGGCTCCGCCCCCCTGACG
AGCATCACAAAAATCGACGCTCAAGTCAGAGGTGGCGAAACCCGACAGGACTATAAAGATACCAGGCGTT
TCCCCCTGGAAGCTCCCTCGTGCGCTCTCCTGTTCCGACCCTGCCGCTTACCGGATACCTGTCCGCCTTT
CTCCCTTCGGGAAGCGTGGCGCTTTCTCATAGCTCACGCTGTAGGTATCTCAGTTCGGTGTAGGTCGTTC
GCTCCAAGCTGGGCTGTGTGCACGAACCCCCCGTTCAGCCCGACCGCTGCGCCTTATCCGGTAACTATCG
TCTTGAGTCCAACCCGGTAAGACACGACTTATCGCCACTGGCAGCAGCCACTGGTAACAGGATTAGCAGA
GCGAGGTATGTAGGCGGTGCTACAGAGTTCTTGAAGTGGTGGCCTAACTACGGCTACACTAGAAGGACAG
TATTTGGTATCTGCGCTCTGCTGAAGCCAGTTACCTTCGGAAAAAGAGTTGGTAGCTCTTGATCCGGCAA
ACAAACCACCGCTGGTAGCGGTGGTTTTTTTGTTTGCAAGCAGCAGATTACGCGCAGAAAAAAAGGATCT
CAAGAAGATCCTTTGATCTTTTCTACGGGGTCTGACGCTCAGTGGAACGAAAACTCACGTTAAGGGATTT
TGGTCATGAGATTATCAAAAAGGATCTTCACCTAGATCCTTTTAAATTAAAAATGAAGTTTTAAATCAAT
CTAAAGTATATATGAGTAAACTTGGTCTGACAGTTACCAATGCTTAATCAGTGAGGCACCTATCTCAGCG
ATCTGTCTATTTCGTTCATCCATAGTTGCCTGACTCCCCGTCGTGTAGATAACTACGATACGGGAGGGCT
TACCATCTGGCCCCAGTGCTGCAATGATACCGCGAGACCCACGCTCACCGGCTCCAGATTTATCAGCAAT
AAACCAGCCAGCCGGAAGGGCCGAGCGCAGAAGTGGTCCTGCAACTTTATCCGCCTCCATCCAGTCTATT
AATTGTTGCCGGGAAGCTAGAGTAAGTAGTTCGCCAGTTAATAGTTTGCGCAACGTTGTTGCCATTGCTG
CAGGCATCGTGGTGTCACGCTCGTCGTTTGGTATGGCTTCATTCAGCTCCGGTTCCCAACGATCAAGGCG
AGTTACATGATCCCCCATGTTGTGCAAAAAAGCGGTTAGCTCCTTCGGTCCTCCGATCGTTGTCAGAAGT
AAGTTGGCCGCAGTGTTATCACTCATGGTTATGGCAGCACTGCATAATTCTCTTACTGTCATGCCATCCG
TAAGATGCTTTTCTGTGACTGGTGAGTACTCAACCAAGTCATTCTGAGAATAGTGTATGCGGCGACCGAG
TTGCTCTTGCCCGGCGTCAACACGGGATAATACCGCGCCACATAGCAGAACTTTAAAAGTGCTCATCATT
GGAAAACGTTCTTCGGGGCGAAAACTCTCAAGGATCTTACCGCTGTTGAGATCCAGTTCGATGTAACCCA
CTCGTGCACCCAACTGATCTTCAGCATCTTTTACTTTCACCAGCGTTTCTGGGTGAGCAAAAACAGGAAG
GCAAAATGCCGCAAAAAAGGGAATAAGGGCGACACGGAAATGTTGAATACTCATACTCTTCCTTTTTCAA
TATTATTGAAGCATTTATCAGGGTTATTGTCTCATGAGCGGATACATATTTGAATGTATTTAGAAAAATA
AACAAATAGGGGTTCCGCGCACATTTCCCCGAAAAGTGCCACCTGACGTCTAAGAAACCATTATTATC
Features (pLannotate 1.2.2; 11 found; start..end, strand, type, name):
    101..2610    +  promoter       Ac5 promoter: Drosophila melanogaster actin 5C promoter
   2630..2695    +  CDS            N (fragment): REGN_LAMBD - Experimental evidence at protein level: Swiss-Prot protein existence level 1. Plays a role as a transcriptional antitermination factor that allows the virus to initiate its lytic phase. Activates expression of the delayed viral early genes by modifying host RNA polymerase (RNAP) into a form that is resistant to termination signals. This antitermination function requires the host NusA protein which serves to stabilize the interaction between antitermination protein N and host RNA polymerase. From Escherichia phage lambda (Bacteriophage lambda).
   2720..2746    +  CDS            3xHA (fragment): three tandem HA epitope tags
   2765..3067    +  CDS            LSM14B (fragment): LS14B_HUMAN - Also known as C20orf40 From Homo sapiens (Human).
   3089..3130    +  CDS            V5 tag: epitope tag from simian virus 5
   3230..3364    -  polyA_signal   SV40 poly(A) signal: SV40 polyadenylation signal
   3387..3471    -  CDS            large T antigen (fragment): large T antigen from SV40 (simian virus 40)
   3472..3919    +  CDS            TcR (fragment): tetracycline efflux protein; tet; confers resistance to tetracycline
   3965..4553    -  rep_origin     ori: high-copy-number ColE1/pMB1/pBR322/pUC origin of replication
   4724..5584    -  CDS            AmpR: β-lactamase; bla; confers resistance to ampicillin, carbenicillin, and related antibiotics
   5585..5689    -  promoter       AmpR promoter: bla
