[The description below was written by a language model from this plasmid's Addgene catalogue record and pLannotate feature annotations shown in this document.]
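Description:
pAc5.1B-lambdaN-HA-DmTral-LSm-R21EE23KR42EF44A-V5His6_C is a 5.7 kb insect expression plasmid. The catalogue lists its backbone as unknown, although the name and features point to a pAc5.1-type vector. It is propagated in E. coli through a ColE1/pUC-type origin and selected with ampicillin via the β-lactamase gene and its bla promoter. The origin is annotated as high-copy, whereas the catalogue records the plasmid as low copy. A short tetracycline-resistance fragment and a piece of SV40 large T antigen are also annotated; these appear to be non-functional backbone remnants.

Expression is driven by the constitutive Drosophila melanogaster actin 5C promoter and terminated by an SV40 polyadenylation signal. The open reading frame begins with a fragment of the bacteriophage lambda N protein, the RNA-binding peptide that recognises boxB hairpins, followed by an HA epitope. Next comes the LSm domain of Drosophila Trailer Hitch (Tral, CG10686), which the annotation tool labelled by homology as human LSM14B. A V5 tag follows the insert, and the name also indicates a C-terminal His6 tag, though this is not separately annotated. The Tral fragment carries four substitutions (R21E, E23K, R42E, F44A) plus one silent change relative to the reference sequence.

LambdaN-HA fusions of this kind are generally used in fly cell culture to tether a protein to a boxB-containing reporter mRNA, and for epitope-based detection or pulldown. Given the associated study of how Tral and EDC3 associate with DCP1 and Me31B, the mutant probably serves to test LSm-domain surface residues in such interactions. The record itself states only insect expression as the purpose.
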