Addgene plasmid #146071: pAc5.1B-lambdaN-HA-DmTral-LSm-R21EE23KR42EF44A-V5His6_C
Purpose: Insect Expression of DmTral-LSmR21EE23KR42EF44A
Depositing lab: Elisa Izaurralde. Depositing organization: Max Planck Institute for Developmental Biology. Publication: Similar modes of interaction enable Trailer Hitch and EDC3 to associate with DCP1 and Me31B in distinct protein complexes. Tritschler F, Eulalio A, Helms S, Schmidt S, Coles M, Weichenrieder O, Izaurralde E, Truffault V. Mol Cell Biol. 2008 Nov . 28(21):6695-708. 10.1128/MCB.00759-08 PubMed 18765641.
Backbone
  Vector backbone: Unknown
  Vector type: Insect Expression
Growth in bacteria
  Bacterial resistance: Ampicillin, 100 μg/mL
  Growth temperature: 37°C
  Growth strain: DH5alpha
  Copy number: Low Copy
Gene/Insert
  Gene/Insert name: DmTral-LSmR21EE23KR42EF44A (alt names: Trailer Hitch; Dm LSm39)
  Species: D. melanogaster (fly)
  Mutation: R21E, E23K, R42E, F44A. Additionally, one silent mutation A198C compared to the sequence given by: NCBI:NM_140328.4 or UniProt Q9VTZ0.
  Entrez Gene: tral (a.k.a. Dmel_CG10686, BEST:GH08269, CG10686, DmLSm15, Dmel\CG10686, LSm15, Lsm15, Scd6p, TRAL, Tral, anon-EST:Posey139, anon-WO0172774.89, anon-WO02059370.24, p67, p70)
  Cloning method: Unknown
Terms and licenses: Academic/Nonprofit Terms; Industry Terms: Not Available to Industry
Depositor comments: Plasmids from this collection were made available to the research community and donated after the lab closed. Please note that the sequence provided by the depositing laboratory may be theoretical/predicted or based on Sanger sequencing results. There may be discrepancies between sequencing results obtained by Addgene and the depositor sequence. If an Addgene verified sequence is not available, please contact before placing your order to request that our lab fully sequence the plasmid.
How to cite: pAc5.1B-lambdaN-HA-DmTral-LSm-R21EE23KR42EF44A-V5His6_C was a gift from Elisa Izaurralde (Addgene plasmid # 146071 ; http://n2t.net/addgene:146071 ; RRID:Addgene_146071)
